Addgene plasmid #122662: tUI-HA
Purpose: Express tUI-HA protein in E. coli
Depositing lab: Robert Cohen. Depositing organization: Colorado State University, Fort Collins. Publication: High-affinity free ubiquitin sensors for quantifying ubiquitin homeostasis and deubiquitination. Choi YS, Bollinger SA, Prada LF, Scavone F, Yao T, Cohen RE. Nat Methods. 2019 Jul 15. pii: 10.1038/s41592-019-0469-9. doi: 10.1038/s41592-019-0469-9. PubMed 31308549.
Backbone
  Vector backbone: pET28a
  Backbone size w/o insert (bp): 5293
  Total vector size (bp): 5839
  Vector type: Bacterial Expression
Growth in bacteria
  Bacterial resistance: Kanamycin, 50 μg/mL
  Growth temperature: 37°C
  Growth strain: DH5alpha
  Growth instructions: For protein expression, 8 hour incubation at 30 degree with 0.4 mM IPTG is optimal.
  Copy number: High Copy
Gene/Insert
  Gene/Insert name: tUI-HA
  Species: H. sapiens (human)
  Insert size (bp): 546
  Promoter: T7 promoter
  Tag / fusion protein: His-tag (N terminal on backbone); HA-tag (C terminal on insert)
  Cloning method: Gibson Cloning
  Sequencing primers: 5′ TAATACGACTCACTATAGGG; 3′ GCTAGTTATTGCTCAGCGG
Terms and licenses: Academic/Nonprofit Terms; Industry Terms
How to cite: tUI-HA was a gift from Robert Cohen (Addgene plasmid # 122662 ; http://n2t.net/addgene:122662 ; RRID:Addgene_122662)
