[The description below was written by a language model from this plasmid's Addgene catalogue record and pLannotate feature annotations shown in this document.]
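Description:
tUI-HA is a bacterial expression plasmid built on the pET28a backbone, about 5.8 kb in total, intended for producing the tUI-HA protein in E. coli. It is selected with kanamycin through the aph(3')-Ia KanR gene and replicates from a ColE1/pMB1-type origin. The backbone also carries the bom and rop elements, an f1 phage origin, and short remnants annotated as tetracycline-resistance gene fragments. These are backbone sequence rather than functional markers. The catalogue lists the plasmid as high copy, although rop is normally associated with reduced copy number.

The 546 bp insert, of human origin and introduced by Gibson cloning, sits downstream of a T7 promoter with an adjacent lac operator and the T7 gene 10 ribosome binding site, and is followed by the T7 terminator. The plasmid-borne lacI gene supplies repressor, so transcription is IPTG-inducible in hosts that provide T7 RNA polymerase. The encoded protein begins with the backbone's N-terminal His-tag and thrombin cleavage site, allowing metal-affinity purification and optional tag removal. The annotation identifies most of the insert as a fragment of USP5 (isopeptidase T), a deubiquitinase that acts on unanchored polyubiquitin. A single HA epitope follows at the C terminus for immunodetection. A further His-tag sequence is annotated downstream of the HA tag, as is usual for pET28a, but the record does not state whether it is translated.

The associated publication describes high-affinity sensors for free ubiquitin, used to quantify ubiquitin homeostasis and deubiquitination. This construct is therefore a source of recombinant, HA-tagged sensor protein for such assays, though the record does not detail the full domain composition of tUI.
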