Features (pLannotate 1.2.2; 22 found; start..end, strand, type, name):
     94..112     +  promoter       T7 promoter: promoter for bacteriophage T7 RNA polymerase
    113..137     +  protein_bind   lac operator: The lac repressor binds to the lac operator to inhibit transcription in E. coli. This inhibition can be relieved by adding lactose or isopropyl-β-D-thiogalactopyranoside (IPTG). lac repressor encoded by lacI
    152..174     +  RBS            RBS: efficient ribosome binding site from bacteriophage T7 gene 10 (Olins and Rangwala, 1989)
    193..209     +  CDS            capTEV™ (fragment): composite tag for in vivo biotinylation, TEV protease cleavage, and 6xHis tagging
    220..237     +  CDS            thrombin site: thrombin recognition and cleavage site
    346..735     +  CDS            USP5 (fragment): UBP5_HUMAN - Also known as ISOT. Experimental evidence at protein level: Swiss-Prot protein existence level 1. Cleaves linear and branched multiubiquitin polymers with a marked preference for branched polymers. Involved in unanchored 'Lys- 48'-linked polyubiquitin disassembly. Binds linear and 'Lys-63'-linked polyubiquitin with a lower affinity. Knock-down of USP5 causes the accumulation of p53/TP53 and an increase in p53/TP53 transcriptional activity because the unanchored polyubiquitin that accumulates is able to compete with ubiquitinated p53/TP53 but not with MDM2 for proteasomal recogniti
    754..780     +  CDS            3xHA (fragment): three tandem HA epitope tags
    793..810     +  CDS            9xHis (fragment): 9xHis affinity tag
    820..869     +  CDS            SET1 (fragment): solubility-enhancement tag derived from T7 phage gene 10B
    877..924     +  terminator     T7 terminator: transcription terminator for bacteriophage T7 RNA polymerase
    961..1389    +  rep_origin     f1 ori (sequence partly withheld): f1 bacteriophage origin of replication; arrow indicates direction of (+) strand synthesis
   1442..1499    +  promoter       AmpR promoter (fragment): bla
   1508..2323    -  CDS            KanR: aminoglycoside phosphotransferase; aph(3')-Ia; confers resistance to kanamycin in bacteria or G418 (Geneticin®) in eukaryotes
   2445..3033    +  rep_origin     ori: high-copy-number ColE1/pMB1/pBR322/pUC origin of replication
   3219..3358    -  misc_feature   bom: basis of mobility region from pBR322
   3460..3651    -  CDS            rop: Rop protein, which maintains plasmids at low copy number; rop
   3668..4048    +  CDS            YPB1_ECOLX: Protein predicted: Swiss-Prot protein existence level 4. From Escherichia coli.
   4120..4411    -  CDS            TcR (fragment): tetracycline efflux protein; tet; confers resistance to tetracycline
   4426..4447    -  protein_bind   CAP binding site: CAP binding activates transcription in the presence of cAMP. E. coli catabolite activator protein
   4460..5542    -  CDS            lacI: lac repressor; lacI; The lac repressor binds to the lac operator to inhibit transcription in E. coli. This inhibition can be relieved by adding lactose or isopropyl-β-D-thiogalactopyranoside (IPTG).
   5543..5620    -  promoter       lacI promoter: lacI
   5628..72      -  CDS            TcR (fragment) (across the origin): tetracycline efflux protein; tet; confers resistance to tetracycline
>Addgene plasmid #122662 | tUI-HA | addgene full sequence | sequence record 238510 | Addgene NGS Result
GCGATATAGGCGCCAGCAACCGCACCTGTGGCGCCGGTGATGCCGGCCACGATGCGTCCGGCGTAGAGGA
TCGAGATCTCGATCCCGCGAAATTAATACGACTCACTATAGGGGAATTGTGAGCGGATAACAATTCCCCT
CTAGAAATAATTTTGTTTAACTTTAAGAAGGAGATATACCATGCCCAGCAGCCATCATCATCATCATCAC
AGCAGCGGCCTGGTGCCGCGCGGCAGCCATATGGGTTCTACTGTCAGATTTCAGCAACAACTGGAACAAC
TCAGTGCAATGGGATTTTTGAACCGTGAAGCAAACTTGCAAGCTCTAATAGCAACTTGTGGAGATATTAA
TGCAGCTATTGAAAGGTTACTGGGCTCCGGATCCGAAGTACGGCAGGTGTCTAAGCATGCCTTCAGCCTC
AAGCAGTTGGACAACCCTGCTCGAATCCCTCCCTCTGGCTGGAAGTGCTCCAAGTGTGACATGAGAGAGA
ACCTGTGGCTCAACCTGACTGATGGCTCCATCCTCTGTGGGCGACGCTACTTCGATGGCAGTGGGGGCAA
CAACCACGCTGTGGAGCACTACCGAGAGACAGGCTACCCGTTAGCTGTCAAGCTGGGCACCATCACCCCT
GATGGAGCTGACGTGTACTCCTATGATGAGGATGACATGGTCCTGGACCCCAGCCTGGCTGAGCACCTGT
CCCACTTCGGCATCGACATGCTGAAGATGCAGAAGTGCGGGTCCGGTAGCGGTTACCCATACGATGTTCC
AGATTACGCTAGCTAACTCGAGCACCACCACCACCACCACTGAGATCCGGCTGCTAACAAAGCCCGAAAG
GAAGCTGAGTTGGCTGCTGCCACCGCTGAGCAATAACTAGCATAACCCCTTGGGGCCTCTAAACGGGTCT
TGAGGGGTTTTTTGCTGAAAGGAGGAACTATATCCGGATTGGCGAATGGG
[124 nt withheld, positions 961-1084]
C
[91 nt withheld, positions 1086-1176]
A
[49 nt withheld, positions 1178-1226]
CCTTTGACGTTGGAGTCCACGTTCTTT
[37 nt withheld, positions 1254-1290]
ACCCTATCTCGGTCTATTCTTTTGATTTATAAGGGATTTTGCCGATTTCGGCCTATTGGTTAAAAAATGA
GCTGATTTAACAAAAATTTAACGCGAATTTTAACAAAATATTAACGCTTACAATTTAGGTGGCACTTTTC
GGGGAAATGTGCGCGGAACCCCTATTTGTTTATTTTTCTAAATACATTCAAATATGTATCCGCTCATGAA
TTAATTCTTAGAAAAACTCATCGAGCATCAAATGAAACTGCAATTTATTCATATCAGGATTATCAATACC
ATATTTTTGAAAAAGCCGTTTCTGTAATGAAGGAGAAAACTCACCGAGGCAGTTCCATAGGATGGCAAGA
TCCTGGTATCGGTCTGCGATTCCGACTCGTCCAACATCAATACAACCTATTAATTTCCCCTCGTCAAAAA
TAAGGTTATCAAGTGAGAAATCACCATGAGTGACGACTGAATCCGGTGAGAATGGCAAAAGTTTATGCAT
TTCTTTCCAGACTTGTTCAACAGGCCAGCCATTACGCTCGTCATCAAAATCACTCGCATCAACCAAACCG
TTATTCATTCGTGATTGCGCCTGAGCGAGACGAAATACGCGATCGCTGTTAAAAGGACAATTACAAACAG
GAATCGAATGCAACCGGCGCAGGAACACTGCCAGCGCATCAACAATATTTTCACCTGAATCAGGATATTC
TTCTAATACCTGGAATGCTGTTTTCCCGGGGATCGCAGTGGTGAGTAACCATGCATCATCAGGAGTACGG
ATAAAATGCTTGATGGTCGGAAGAGGCATAAATTCCGTCAGCCAGTTTAGTCTGACCATCTCATCTGTAA
CATCATTGGCAACGCTACCTTTGCCATGTTTCAGAAACAACTCTGGCGCATCGGGCTTCCCATACAATCG
ATAGATTGTCGCACCTGATTGCCCGACATTATCGCGAGCCCATTTATACCCATATAAATCAGCATCCATG
TTGGAATTTAATCGCGGCCTAGAGCAAGACGTTTCCCGTTGAATATGGCTCATAACACCCCTTGTATTAC
TGTTTATGTAAGCAGACAGTTTTATTGTTCATGACCAAAATCCCTTAACGTGAGTTTTCGTTCCACTGAG
CGTCAGACCCCGTAGAAAAGATCAAAGGATCTTCTTGAGATCCTTTTTTTCTGCGCGTAATCTGCTGCTT
GCAAACAAAAAAACCACCGCTACCAGCGGTGGTTTGTTTGCCGGATCAAGAGCTACCAACTCTTTTTCCG
AAGGTAACTGGCTTCAGCAGAGCGCAGATACCAAATACTGTCCTTCTAGTGTAGCCGTAGTTAGGCCACC
ACTTCAAGAACTCTGTAGCACCGCCTACATACCTCGCTCTGCTAATCCTGTTACCAGTGGCTGCTGCCAG
TGGCGATAAGTCGTGTCTTACCGGGTTGGACTCAAGACGATAGTTACCGGATAAGGCGCAGCGGTCGGGC
TGAACGGGGGGTTCGTGCACACAGCCCAGCTTGGAGCGAACGACCTACACCGAACTGAGATACCTACAGC
GTGAGCTATGAGAAAGCGCCACGCTTCCCGAAGGGAGAAAGGCGGACAGGTATCCGGTAAGCGGCAGGGT
CGGAACAGGAGAGCGCACGAGGGAGCTTCCAGGGGGAAACGCCTGGTATCTTTATAGTCCTGTCGGGTTT
CGCCACCTCTGACTTGAGCGTCGATTTTTGTGATGCTCGTCAGGGGGGCGGAGCCTATGGAAAAACGCCA
GCAACGCGGCCTTTTTACGGTTCCTGGCCTTTTGCTGGCCTTTTGCTCACATGTTCTTTCCTGCGTTATC
CCCTGATTCTGTGGATAACCGTATTACCGCCTTTGAGTGAGCTGATACCGCTCGCCGCAGCCGAACGACC
GAGCGCAGCGAGTCAGTGAGCGAGGAAGCGGAAGAGCGCCTGATGCGGTATTTTCTCCTTACGCATCTGT
GCGGTATTTCACACCGCAATGGTGCACTCTCAGTACAATCTGCTCTGATGCCGCATAGTTAAGCCAGTAT
ACACTCCGCTATCGCTACGTGACTGGGTCATGGCTGCGCCCCGACACCCGCCAACACCCGCTGACGCGCC
CTGACGGGCTTGTCTGCTCCCGGCATCCGCTTACAGACAAGCTGTGACCGTCTCCGGGAGCTGCATGTGT
CAGAGGTTTTCACCGTCATCACCGAAACGCGCGAGGCAGCTGCGGTAAAGCTCATCAGCGTGGTCGTGAA
GCGATTCACAGATGTCTGCCTGTTCATCCGCGTCCAGCTCGTTGAGTTTCTCCAGAAGCGTTAATGTCTG
GCTTCTGATAAAGCGGGCCATGTTAAGGGCGGTTTTTTCCTGTTTGGTCACTGATGCCTCCGTGTAAGGG
GGATTTCTGTTCATGGGGGTAATGATACCGATGAAACGAGAGAGGATGCTCACGATACGGGTTACTGATG
ATGAACATGCCCGGTTACTGGAACGTTGTGAGGGTAAACAACTGGCGGTATGGATGCGGCGGGACCAGAG
AAAAATCACTCAGGGTCAATGCCAGCGCTTCGTTAATACAGATGTAGGTGTTCCACAGGGTAGCCAGCAG
CATCCTGCGATGCAGATCCGGAACATAATGGTGCAGGGCGCTGACTTCCGCGTTTCCAGACTTTACGAAA
CACGGAAACCGAAGACCATTCATGTTGTTGCTCAGGTCGCAGACGTTTTGCAGCAGCAGTCGCTTCACGT
TCGCTCGCGTATCGGTGATTCATTCTGCTAACCAGTAAGGCAACCCCGCCAGCCTAGCCGGGTCCTCAAC
GACAGGAGCACGATCATGCGCACCCGTGGGGCCGCCATGCCGGCGATAATGGCCTGCTTCTCGCCGAAAC
GTTTGGTGGCGGGACCAGTGACGAAGGCTTGAGCGAGGGCGTGCAAGATTCCGAATACCGCAAGCGACAG
GCCGATCATCGTCGCGCTCCAGCGAAAGCGGTCCTCGCCGAAAATGACCCAGAGCGCTGCCGGCACCTGT
CCTACGAGTTGCATGATAAAGAAGACAGTCATAAGTGCGGCGACGATAGTCATGCCCCGCGCCCACCGGA
AGGAGCTGACTGGGTTGAAGGCTCTCAAGGGCATCGGTCGAGATCCCGGTGCCTAATGAGTGAGCTAACT
TACATTAATTGCGTTGCGCTCACTGCCCGCTTTCCAGTCGGGAAACCTGTCGTGCCAGCTGCATTAATGA
ATCGGCCAACGCGCGGGGAGAGGCGGTTTGCGTATTGGGCGCCAGGGTGGTTTTTCTTTTCACCAGTGAG
ACGGGCAACAGCTGATTGCCCTTCACCGCCTGGCCCTGAGAGAGTTGCAGCAAGCGGTCCACGCTGGTTT
GCCCCAGCAGGCGAAAATCCTGTTTGATGGTGGTTAACGGCGGGATATAACATGAGCTGTCTTCGGTATC
GTCGTATCCCACTACCGAGATATCCGCACCAACGCGCAGCCCGGACTCGGTAATGGCGCGCATTGCGCCC
AGCGCCATCTGATCGTTGGCAACCAGCATCGCAGTGGGAACGATGCCCTCATTCAGCATTTGCATGGTTT
GTTGAAAACCGGACATGGCACTCCAGTCGCCTTCCCGTTCCGCTATCGGCTGAATTTGATTGCGAGTGAG
ATATTTATGCCAGCCAGCCAGACGCAGACGCGCCGAGACAGAACTTAATGGGCCCGCTAACAGCGCGATT
TGCTGGTGACCCAATGCGACCAGATGCTCCACGCCCAGTCGCGTACCGTCTTCATGGGAGAAAATAATAC
TGTTGATGGGTGTCTGGTCAGAGACATCAAGAAATAACGCCGGAACATTAGTGCAGGCAGCTTCCACAGC
AATGGCATCCTGGTCATCCAGCGGATAGTTAATGATCAGCCCACTGACGCGTTGCGCGAGAAGATTGTGC
ACCGCCGCTTTACAGGCTTCGACGCCGCTTCGTTCTACCATCGACACCACCACGCTGGCACCCAGTTGAT
CGGCGCGAGATTTAATCGCCGCGACAATTTGCGACGGCGCGTGCAGGGCCAGACTGGAGGTGGCAACGCC
AATCAGCAACGACTGTTTGCCCGCCAGTTGTTGTGCCACGCGGTTGGGAATGTAATTCAGCTCCGCCATC
GCCGCTTCCACTTTTTCCCGCGTTTTCGCAGAAACGTGGCTGGCCTGGTTCACCACGCGGGAAACGGTCT
GATAAGAGACACCGGCATACTCTGCGACATCGTATAACGTTACTGGTTTCACATTCACCACCCTGAATTG
ACTCTCTTCCGGGCGCTATCATGCCATACCGCGAAAGGTTTTGCGCCATTCGATGGTGTCCGGGATCTCG
ACGCTCTCCCTTATGCGACTCCTGCATTAGGAAGCAGCCCAGTAGTAGGTTGAGGCCGTTGAGCACCGCC
GCCGCAAGGAATGGTGCATGCAAGGAGATGGCGCCCAACAGTCCCCCGGCCACGGGGCCTGCCACCATAC
CCACGCCGAAACAAGCGCTCATGAGCCCGAAGTGGCGAGCCCGATCTTCCCCATCGGTGATGTCG
